Addgene plasmid #190361: JAB2275
Purpose: Plasmids encode parts for syntetic genetic circuit construction in eudicot plants (proUBQ10::PIP2A-mCherry-NOSt_pro35S-AmtRO::GFPint-NLS-ADHt)
Depositing lab: Jennifer Brophy & Jose Dinneny. Depositing organization: Stanford University. Publication: Synthetic genetic circuits as a means of reprogramming plant roots. Brophy JAN, Magallon KJ, Duan L, Zhong V, Ramachandran P, Kniazev K, Dinneny JR. Science. 2022 Aug 12;377(6607):747-751. doi: 10.1126/science.abo4326. Epub 2022 Aug 11. PubMed 35951698.
Backbone
  Vector backbone: JAB2120
  Vector type: Plant Expression
Growth in bacteria
  Bacterial resistance: Spectinomycin, 50 μg/mL
  Growth temperature: 37°C
  Growth strain: DH5alpha
  Copy number: High Copy
Gene/Insert
  Gene/Insert name: proUBQ10::PIP2A-mCherry-NOSt_pro35S-AmtRO::GFPint-NLS-ADHt
  Species: Synthetic
  Cloning method: Restriction Enzyme; 5′ cloning site unknown (unknown if destroyed)
Terms and licenses: Academic/Nonprofit Terms; Industry Terms: Not Available to Industry
Depositor comments: Backbone JAB2120 contains proUBQ10::PIP2A-mCherry-NOSt. Please see the fully annotated sequence linked the "Supplemental Documents" section. Please visit https://www.biorxiv.org/content/10.1101/2022.02.02.478917v1 for bioRxiv preprint.
How to cite: JAB2275 was a gift from Jennifer Brophy & Jose Dinneny (Addgene plasmid # 190361 ; http://n2t.net/addgene:190361 ; RRID:Addgene_190361)
