[The description below was written by a language model from this plasmid's Addgene catalogue record and pLannotate feature annotations shown in this document.]
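Description:
JAB2275 is a plant expression plasmid of the binary T-DNA type, built on the JAB2120 backbone as one of a set of parts for assembling synthetic genetic circuits in eudicot plants. Its payload lies between nopaline-type left and right T-DNA border repeats, an arrangement suited to Agrobacterium-mediated transfer. Outside the borders it carries a high-copy ColE1/pUC-type origin for propagation in E. coli, a pSa origin of the kind used in small binary vectors for replication in Agrobacterium, and the aadA gene conferring spectinomycin/streptomycin resistance. No plant selectable marker is annotated or mentioned. Short fragments of a lac promoter/operator region, T3 promoter, multiple cloning site, lacI, RSF ori, sat-1 and a transposase also appear in the feature table and look like cloning remnants rather than functional parts.

The T-DNA holds two expression units. The first, inherited from the backbone, is described as proUBQ10::PIP2A-mCherry-NOSt: the Arabidopsis aquaporin PIP2A (PIP2-1) fused to mCherry and terminated by the NOS terminator. The UBQ10 promoter itself is not picked up in the annotation but is stated in the record. This unit provides a constitutive red marker, which would be expected at the plasma membrane given PIP2A's role as a membrane water channel. The second unit is a CaMV 35S promoter modified with an AmtR operator (35S-AmtRO) driving a GFP coding sequence interrupted by the potato ST-LS1 IV2 intron, followed according to the insert name by a nuclear localisation signal and an ADH terminator. The intron restricts production of functional GFP to plant cells that can splice it, preventing bacterial expression. The construct name suggests it serves as a repressible output reporter, with nuclear GFP reading out the activity of the AmtR repressor on the synthetic promoter and mCherry acting as an internal reference for transformed cells.
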