Features (pLannotate 1.2.2; 21 found; start..end, strand, type, name):
     13..35      +  misc_feature   LB T-DNA repeat: left border repeat from nopaline C58 T-DNA (truncated)
    691..1551    +  CDS            PIP2-1: PIP21_ARATH - Also known as PIP2A. Experimental evidence at protein level: Swiss-Prot protein existence level 1. Water channel required to facilitate the transport of water across cell membrane. Probably involved in root water uptake. Its function is impaired by Hg(2+). From Arabidopsis thaliana (Mouse-ear cress).
   1558..2267    +  CDS            mCherry (fragment): monomeric derivative of DsRed fluorescent protein (Shaner et al., 2004) mammalian codon-optimized
   2287..2539    +  terminator     NOS terminator: nopaline synthase terminator and poly(A) signal
   3062..3403    +  promoter       CaMV 35S promoter: strong constitutive promoter from cauliflower mosaic virus
   3455..3650    +  CDS            superfolder GFP (fragment): GFP variant that folds robustly even when fused to poorly folded proteins (Pédelacq et al., 2006)
   3652..3840    +  intron         IV2 intron: modified second intron of the potato ST-LS1 gene (Vancanneyt et al., 1990)
   3862..4356    +  CDS            mgfp5 (fragment): GFP with folding enhancement mutations; mgfp5; suitable for expression in plants due to removal of a cryptic intron
   4669..4704    -  misc_feature   MCS (fragment): pBluescript multiple cloning site
   4717..4735    -  promoter       T3 promoter: promoter for bacteriophage T3 RNA polymerase
   4780..4796    -  protein_bind   lac operator: The lac repressor binds to the lac operator to inhibit transcription in E. coli. This inhibition can be relieved by adding lactose or isopropyl-β-D-thiogalactopyranoside (IPTG). lac repressor encoded by lacI
   4804..4834    -  promoter       lac promoter: promoter for the E. coli lac operon
   4849..4870    -  protein_bind   CAP binding site: CAP binding activates transcription in the presence of cAMP. E. coli catabolite activator protein
   4883..4975    -  CDS            lacI (fragment): lac repressor; lacI; The lac repressor binds to the lac operator to inhibit transcription in E. coli. This inhibition can be relieved by adding lactose or isopropyl-β-D-thiogalactopyranoside (IPTG).
   4977..5101    -  rep_origin     RSF ori (fragment): Plasmids containing the RSF 1030 origin of replication can be propagated in E. coli cells that contain additional plasmids with compatible origins.
   5109..5133    +  misc_feature   RB T-DNA repeat: right border repeat from nopaline C58 T-DNA
   5224..5812    -  rep_origin     ori: high-copy-number ColE1/pMB1/pBR322/pUC origin of replication
   5906..6691    -  CDS            aadA: S3AD_SHIFL - Experimental evidence at protein level: Swiss-Prot protein existence level 1. Mediates bacterial resistance to the antibiotics streptomycin and spectinomycin. From Shigella flexneri.
   6752..6901    -  CDS            sat-1 (fragment): STA_ECOLX - Protein inferred from homology: Swiss-Prot protein existence level 3. Involved in resistance to streptothricin, a broad-spectrum antibiotic produced by streptomycetes (PubMed:1850404). Detoxifies streptothricin via acetylation of the beta amino group of the first beta-lysyl moiety of streptothricin (By similarity). From Escherichia coli.
   7043..7141    +  CDS            TRA2_ECOLX (fragment): Protein predicted: Swiss-Prot protein existence level 4. Required for transposition of transposon Tn903. From Escherichia coli.
   7149..7584    +  rep_origin     pSa ori: origin of replication from bacterial plasmid pSa
>Addgene plasmid #190361 | JAB2275 | addgene full sequence | sequence record 389441 | Addgene NGS Result
GAATTAGACTCTTGGCAGGATATATTGTGGTGTAACGTTAAGCTTTGGTTGTCGACGAGTCAGTAATAAA
CGGCGTCAAAGTGGTTGCAGCCGGCACACACGAGTCGTGTTTATCAACTCAAAGCACAAATACTTTTCCT
CAACCTAAAAATAAGGCAATTAGCCAAAAACAACTTTGCGTGTAAACAACGCTCAATACACGTGTCATTT
TATTATTAGCTATTGCTTCACCGCCTTAGCTTTCTCGTGACCTAGTCGTCCTCGTCTTTTCTTCTTCTTC
TTCTATAAAACAATACCCAAAGAGCTCTTCTTCTTCACAATTCAGATTTCAATTTCTCAAAATCTTAAAA
ACTTTCTCTCAATTCTCTCTACCGTGATCAAGGTAAATTTCTGTGTTCCTTATTCTCTCAAAATCTTCGA
TTTTGTTTTCGTTCGATCCCAATTTCGTATATGTTCTTTGGTTTAGATTCTGTTAATCTTAGATCGTAGA
CGATTTTCTGGGTTTGATCGTTAGATATCATCTTAATTCTCGATTAGGGTTTCATAGATATCATCCGATT
TGTTCAAATAATTTGAGTTTTGTCGAATAATTACTCTTCGATTTGTGATTTCTATCTAGATCTGGTGTTA
GTTTCTAGTTTGTGCGATCGAATTTGTCGATTAATCTGAGTTTTTCTGATTAACAGCACCATGGCAAAGG
ATGTGGAAGCCGTTCCCGGAGAAGGATTTCAGACAAGAGACTATCAAGATCCGCCACCAGCTCCGTTTAT
TGATGGAGCGGAGCTAAAGAAGTGGTCTTTCTACAGAGCAGTTATCGCAGAGTTCGTAGCCACTCTCCTC
TTCTTATACATCACCGTTTTGACAGTCATCGGTTACAAGATTCAGTCCGATACTGATGCCGGTGGCGTAG
ATTGCGGCGGAGTTGGAATCCTCGGTATCGCTTGGGCCTTTGGTGGTATGATCTTCATCCTCGTCTACTG
CACCGCCGGTATCTCTGGTGGTCACATTAACCCAGCGGTGACATTTGGGCTATTCTTGGCACGTAAAGTG
TCGTTACCTAGGGCCCTATTGTACATAATCGCTCAGTGTTTGGGTGCGATTTGTGGAGTTGGTTTTGTCA
AAGCCTTCCAAAGCTCTTACTACACCCGTTACGGAGGTGGAGCCAACTCTCTAGCCGATGGCTACAGCAC
AGGGACCGGTCTAGCCGCAGAGATCATTGGTACTTTCGTTCTTGTCTACACCGTATTCTCTGCCACTGAC
CCCAAACGTAGTGCCAGAGACTCCCACGTTCCGGTGTTGGCGCCACTTCCAATCGGATTTGCCGTGTTCA
TGGTACATTTGGCTACCATTCCCATTACCGGAACCGGAATTAACCCGGCAAGGAGTTTCGGAGCTGCCGT
AATCTACAACAAGAGCAAGCCATGGGATGACCACTGGATATTTTGGGTTGGACCATTCATTGGAGCTGCG
ATAGCTGCATTCTACCACCAATTCGTTCTAAGAGCTTCAGGTTCTAAGTCTCTTGGATCATTCAGAAGTG
CTGCCAACGTCGGATCCATGGTGAGCAAGGGCGAGGAGGATAACATGGCCATCATCAAGGAGTTCATGCG
CTTCAAGGTGCACATGGAGGGCTCCGTGAACGGCCACGAGTTCGAGATCGAGGGCGAGGGCGAGGGCCGC
CCCTACGAGGGCACCCAGACCGCCAAGCTGAAGGTGACCAAGGGTGGCCCCCTGCCCTTCGCCTGGGACA
TCCTGTCCCCTCAGTTCATGTACGGCTCCAAGGCCTACGTGAAGCACCCCGCCGACATCCCCGACTACTT
GAAGCTGTCCTTCCCCGAGGGCTTCAAGTGGGAGCGCGTGATGAACTTCGAGGACGGCGGCGTGGTGACC
GTGACCCAGGACTCCTCCCTGCAGGACGGCGAGTTCATCTACAAGGTGAAGCTGCGCGGCACCAACTTCC
CCTCCGACGGCCCCGTAATGCAGAATAAGACCATGGGCTGGGAGGCCTCCTCCGAGCGGATGTACCCCGA
GGACGGCGCCCTGAAGGGCGAGATCAAGCAGAGGCTGAAGCTGAAGGACGGCGGCCACTACGACGCTGAG
GTCAAGACCACCTACAAGGCCAAGAAGCCCGTGCAGCTGCCCGGCGCCTACAACGTCAACATCAAGTTGG
ACATCACCTCCCACAACGAGGACTACACCATCGTGGAACAGTACGAACGCGCCGAGGGCCGCCACTCCAC
CGGCGGCATGGAGGAGCTGTACAAGTAAAGCGGCCGCCCGGCTGCAGATCGTTCAAACATTTGGCAATAA
AGTTTCTTAAGATTGAATCCTGTTGCCGGTCTTGCGATGATTATCATATAATTTCTGTTGAATTACGTTA
AGCATGTAATAATTAACATGTAATGCATGACGTTATTTATGAGATGGGTTTTTATGATTAGAGTCCCGCA
ATTATACATTTAATACGCGATAGAAAACAAAATATAGCGCGCAAACTAGGATAAATTATCGCGCGCGGTG
TCATCTATGTTACTAGATCGGGGCGCGCCCTCGAGGAAGACGTAATGGGTCCCCAGATTTGCCTTTTCAA
TTTCAGAAAGAATGCTAACCCACAGATGGTTAGAGAGGCTTACGCAGCAGCTCTCATCAAGACGATCTAC
CCGAGCAATAATCTCCAGGAAATCAAATACCTTCCCAAGAAGGTTAAAGATGCAGTCAAAAGATTCAGGA
CTAACTGCATCAAGAACACAGAGAAAGATATATTTCTCAAGATCAGAAGTACTATTCCAGTATGGACGAT
TCAAGGCTTGCTTCACAAACCAAGGCAAGTAATAGAGATTGGAGTCTCTAAAAAGGTAGTTCCCACTGAA
TCAAAGGCCATGGAGTCAAAGATTCAAATAGAGGACCTAACAGAACTCGCCGTAAAGACTGGCGAACAGT
TCATACAGAGTCTCTTACGACTCAATGACAAGAAGAAAATCTTCGTCAACATGGTGGAGCACGACACACT
TGTCTACTCCAAAAATATCAAAGATACAGTCTCAGAAGACCAAAGGGCAATTGAGACTTTTCAACAAAGG
GTAATATCCGGAAACCTCCTCGGATTCCATTGCCCAGCTATCTGTCACTTTATTGTGAAGATAGTGGAAA
AGGAAGGTGGCTCCTACAAATGCCATCATTGCGATAAAGGAAAGGCCATCGTTGAAGATGCCTCTGCCGA
CAGTGGTCCCAAAGATGGACCCCCACCCACGAGGAGCATCGTGGAAAAAGAAGACGTTCCAACCACGTCT
TCAAAGCAAGTGGATTGATGTGATATCTCCACTGACGTAAGGGATGACGCACAATCCCACTATCCTTCGC
AAGACCCTTCCTCTATATAAGGAAGTTCATTTCATTTGGAGAGAACACGGGGGACTCTAGATTGATTCTA
TCGATCTATAGATAATCACCATGGTGAGTAAAGGAGAAGAACTTTTCACTGGAGTTGTCCCAATTCTTGT
TGAATTAGATGGTGATGTTAATGGGCACAAATTTTCTGTCAGTGGAGAGGGTGAAGGTGATGCAACATAC
GGAAAACTTACCCTTAAATTTATTTGCACTACTGGAAAACTACCTGTTCCATGGCCAACCCTGGTCACCA
CCCTGACCTACGTAAGTTTCTGCTTCTACCTTTGATATATATATAATAATTATCATTAATTAGTAGTAAT
ATAATATTTCAAATATTTTTTTCAAAATAAAAGAATGTAGTATATAGCAATTGCTTTTCTGTAGTTTATA
AGTGTGTATATTTTAATTTATAACTTTTCTAATATATGACCAAAATTTGTTGATGTGCAGGGCGTGCAGT
GCTTCTCCCGTTACCCTGATCATATGAAGCGGCACGACTTCTTCAAGAGCGCCATGCCTGAGGGATACGT
GCAGGAGAGGACCATCTTCTTCAAGGACGACGGGAACTACAAGACACGTGCTGAAGTCAAGTTTGAGGGT
GACACCCTCGTCAACAGGATCGAGCTTAAGGGAATCGATTTCAAGGAGGACGGAAACATCCTCGGCCACA
AGTTGGAATACAACTACAACTCCCACAACGTATACATCATGGCCGACAAGCAAAAGAACGGCATCAAAGC
CAACTTCAAGACCCGCCACAACATCGAGGACGGCGGCGTGCAACTCGCTGATCATTATCAACAAAATACT
CCAATTGGCGATGGCCCTGTCCTTTTACCAGACAACCATTACCTGTCCACACAATCTGCCCTTTCGAAAG
ATCCCAACGAAAAGAGAGATCACATGGTCCTTCTTGAGTTTGTAACAGCTGCTGGGATTACACATGGCAT
GGATGAACTATACAAACCTAAGAAAAAGCGTAAGGTCGAGGACCCTTAATGTCAAGCCATTCTCTCGCAG
ATGATGTTCACTTTGTGTTTTACTTCCTTTATGCATTCACAGCAATAAAAGAAAGAAATCTCCATCGCTT
TTGGTTTTCTTCTCTGTCTTAAGTTAGTCGTTTTCGTGTCTAATCTATTACTTATCATTGTAATAGACTC
TTCTTCTATTGAGATTTGAATATAAACTAAAACACATTCCATTTTACTGTGTTCTCAACATTCAGAATGC
AAACGGACTAACCGTAGTGACTCGGCTTGAGTCTTCGGGCTAGAGCGGACTAGTTCTAGAGCGGCCGCCA
CCGCGGTGGAGCTCCAGCTTTTGTTCCCTTTAGTGAGGGTTAATTGCGCGCTTGGCGTAATCATGGTCAT
AGCTGTTTCCTGTGTGAAATTGTTATCCGCTCACAATTCCACACAACATACGAGCCGGAAGCATAAAGTG
TAAAGCCTGGGGTGCCTAATGAGTGAGCTAACTCACATTAATTGCGTTGCGCTCACTGCCCGCTTTCCAG
TCGGGAAACCTGTCGTGCCAGCTGCATTAATGAATCGGCCAACGCGCGGGGAGAGGCGGTTTGCGTATTG
GGCGCTCTTCCGCTTCCTCGCTCACTGACTCGCTGCGCTCGGTCGTTCGGCTGCGGCGAGCGGTATCAGC
TCACTCAAAGGCGGTAATACGGTTATCCACAGAATCAGGGGATAACGCAGGAAAGAACATGAAGGCCTTG
ACAGGATATATTGGCGGGTAAACTAAGTCGCTGTATGTGTTTGTTTGAGATCTCATGTGAGCAAAAGGCC
AGCAAAAGGCCAGGAACCGTAAAAAGGCCGCGTTGCTGGCGTTTTTCCATAGGCTCCGCCCCCCTGACGA
GCATCACAAAAATCGACGCTCAAGTCAGAGGTGGCGAAACCCGACAGGACTATAAAGATACCAGGCGTTT
CCCCCTGGAAGCTCCCTCGTGCGCTCTCCTGTTCCGACCCTGCCGCTTACCGGATACCTGTCCGCCTTTC
TCCCTTCGGGAAGCGTGGCGCTTTCTCATAGCTCACGCTGTAGGTATCTCAGTTCGGTGTAGGTCGTTCG
CTCCAAGCTGGGCTGTGTGCACGAACCCCCCGTTCAGCCCGACCGCTGCGCCTTATCCGGTAACTATCGT
CTTGAGTCCAACCCGGTAAGACACGACTTATCGCCACTGGCAGCAGCCACTGGTAACAGGATTAGCAGAG
CGAGGTATGTAGGCGGTGCTACAGAGTTCTTGAAGTGGTGGCCTAACTACGGCTACACTAGAAGAACAGT
ATTTGGTATCTGTGCTCTGCTGAAGCCAGTTACCTTCGGAAGAAGAGTTGGTAGCTCTTGATCCGGCAAA
CAAACCACCGCTGGTAGCGGTGGTTTTTTTGTTTGCAAGCAGCAGATTACGCGCAGAAAAAAAGGATCTC
AAGAAGATCCTTTGATCTTTTCTACGGGGTCTGACGCTCAGTGGAACGAAAACTCACGTTAAGGGATTTT
GGTCATGAATTCTTGTTAGACATTATTTGCCGACTACCTTGGTGATCTCGCCTTTCACGTAGTGAACAAA
TTCTTCCAACTGATCTGCGCGCGAGGCCAAGCGATCTTCTTGTCCAAGATAAGCCTGCCTAGCTTCAAGT
ATGACGGGCTGATACTGGGCCGGCAGGCGCTCCATTGCCCAGTCGGCAGCGACATCCTTCGGCGCGATTT
TGCCGGTTACTGCGCTGTACCAAATGCGGGACAACGTAAGCACTACATTTCGCTCATCGCCAGCCCAGTC
GGGCGGCGAGTTCCATAGCGTTAAGGTTTCATTTAGCGCCTCAAATAGATCCTGTTCAGGAACCGGATCA
AAGAGTTCCTCCGCCGCTGGACCTACCAAGGCAACGCTATGTTCTCTTGCTTTTGTCAGCAAGATAGCCA
GATCAATGTCGATCGTGGCTGGCTCGAAGATACCTGCAAGAATGTCATTGCGCTGCCATTCTCCAAATTG
CAGTTCGCGCTTAGCTGGATAACGCCACGGAATGATGTCGTCGTGCACAACAATGGTGACTTCTACAGCG
CGGAGAATCTCGCTCTCTCCAGGGGAAGCCGAAGTTTCCAAAAGGTCGTTGATCAAAGCTCGCCGCGTTG
TTTCATCAAGCCTTACGGTCACCGTAACCAGCAAATCAATATCACTGTGTGGCTTCAGGCCGCCATCCAC
TGCGGAGCCGTACAAATGTACGGCCAGCAACGTCGGTTCGAGATGGCGCTCGATGACGCCAACTACCTCT
GATAGTTGAGTCGATACTTCGGCGATCACCGCTTCCCTCATGATGTTTAACTCCTGAATTAAGCCGCGCC
GCGAAGCGGTGTCGGCTTGAATGAATTGTTAGGCGTCATCCTGTGCTCCCGAGAACCAGTACCAGTACAT
CGCTGTTTCGTTCGAGACTTGAGGTCTAGTTTTATACGTGAACAGGTCAATGCCGCCGAGAGTAAAGCCA
CATTTTGCGTACAAATTGCAGGCAGGTACATTGTTCGTTTGTGCCATGATGATATATTTTTATCTTGTGC
AATGTAACATCAGAGATTTTGAGACACAACGTGGCTTTGTTGAATAAATCGAACTTTTGCTGAGTTGAAG
GATCAGATCACGCATCTTCCCGACAACGCAGACCGTTCCGTGGCAAAGCAAAAGTTCAAAATCACCAACT
GGTCCACCTACAACAAAGCTCTCATCAACCGTGGCTCCCTCACTTTCTGGCTGGATGATGGGGCGATTCA
GGAGATCCCCATCCAACAGCCCGCCGTCGAGCGGGCTTTTTTATCCCCGGAAGCCTGTGGATAGAGGGTA
GTTATCCACGTGAAACCGCTAATGCCCCGCAAAGCCTTGATTCACGGGGCTTTCCGGCCCGCTCCAAAAA
CTATCCACGTGAAATCGCTAATCAGGGTACGTGAAATCGCTAATCGGAGTACGTGAAATCGCTAATAAGG
TCACGTGAAATCGCTAATCAAAAAGGCACGTGAGAACGCTAATAGCCCTTTCAGATCAACAGCTTGCAAA
CACCCCTCGCTCCGGCAAGTAGTTACAGCAAGTAGTATGTTCAATTAGCTTTTCAATTATGAATATATAT
ATCAATTATTGGTCGCCCTTGGCTTGTGGACAATGCGCTACGCGCACCGGCTCCGCCCGTGGACAACCGC
AAGCGGTTGCCCACCGTCGAGCGCCTTTGCCCACAACCCGGCGGCCGGCCGCAACAGATCGTTTTATAAA
TTTTTTTTTTTGAAAAAGAAAAAGCCCGAAAGGCGGCAACCTCTCGGGCTTCTGGATTTCCGATCCCCG
